>Addgene plasmid #116653 | pHAGE-RAF1-H466R | addgene full sequence | sequence record 252901 | Addgene NGS Result
TGGAAGGGCTAATTCACTCCCAAAGAAGACAAGATATCCTTGATCTGTGGATCTACCACACACAAGGCTA
CTTCCCTGATTAGCAGAACTACACACCAGGGCCAGGGGTCAGATATCCACTGACCTTTGGATGGTGCTAC
AAGCTAGTACCAGTTGAGCCAGATAAGGTAGAAGAGGCCAATAAAGGAGAGAACACCAGCTTGTTACACC
CTGTGAGCCTGCATGGGATGGATGACCCGGAGAGAGAAGTGTTAGAGTGGAGGTTTGACAGCCGCCTAGC
ATTTCATCACGTGGCCCGAGAGCTGCATCCGGAGTACTTCAAGAACTGCTGATATCGAGCTTGCTACAAG
GGACTTTCCGCTGGGGACTTTCCAGGGAGGCGTGGCCTGGGCGGGACTGGGGAGTGGCGAGCCCTCAGAT
CCTGCATATAAGCAGCTGCTTTTTGCCTGTACTGGGTCTCTCTGGTTAGACCAGATCTGAGCCTGGGAGC
TCTCTGGCTAACTAGGGAACCCACTGCTTAAGCCTCAATAAAGCTTGCCTTGAGTGCTTCAAGTAGTGTG
TGCCCGTCTGTTGTGTGACTCTGGTAACTAGAGATCCCTCAGACCCTTTTAGTCAGTGTGGAAAATCTCT
AGCAGTGGCGCCCGAACAGGGACTTGAAAGCGAAAGGGAAACCAGAGGAGCTCTCTCGACGCAGGACTCG
GCTTGCTGAAGCGCGCACGGCAAGAGGCGAGGGGCGGCGACTGGTGAGTACGCCAAAAATTTTGACTAGC
GGAGGCTAGAAGGAGAGAGATGGGTGCGAGAGCGTCAGTATTAAGCGGGGGAGAATTAGATCGCGATGGG
AAAAAATTCGGTTAAGGCCAGGGGGAAAGAAAAAATATAAATTAAAACATATAGTATGGGCAAGCAGGGA
GCTAGAACGATTCGCAGTTAATCCTGGCCTGTTAGAAACATCAGAAGGCTGTAGACAAATACTGGGACAG
CTACAACCATCCCTTCAGACAGGATCAGAAGAACTTAGATCATTATATAATACAGTAGCAACCCTCTATT
GTGTGCATCAAAGGATAGAGATAAAAGACACCAAGGAAGCTTTAGACAAGATAGAGGAAGAGCAAAACAA
AAGTAAGACCACCGCACAGCAAGCGGCCGGCCGCTGATCTTCAGACCTGGAGGAGGAGATATGAGGGACA
ATTGGAGAAGTGAATTATATAAATATAAAGTAGTAAAAATTGAACCATTAGGAGTAGCACCCACCAAGGC
AAAGAGAAGAGTGGTGCAGAGAGAAAAAAGAGCAGTGGGAATAGGAGCTTTGTTCCTTGGGTTCTTGGGA
GCAGCAGGAAGCACTATGGGCGCAGCGTCAATGACGCTGACGGTACAGGCCAGACAATTATTGTCTGGTA
TAGTGCAGCAGCAGAACAATTTGCTGAGGGCTATTGAGGCGCAACAGCATCTGTTGCAACTCACAGTCTG
GGGCATCAAGCAGCTCCAGGCAAGAATCCTGGCTGTGGAAAGATACCTAAAGGATCAACAGCTCCTGGGG
ATTTGGGGTTGCTCTGGAAAACTCATTTGCACCACTGCTGTGCCTTGGAATGCTAGTTGGAGTAATAAAT
CTCTGGAACAGATTTGGAATCACACGACCTGGATGGAGTGGGACAGAGAAATTAACAATTACACAAGCTT
AATACACTCCTTAATTGAAGAATCGCAAAACCAGCAAGAAAAGAATGAACAAGAATTATTGGAATTAGAT
AAATGGGCAAGTTTGTGGAATTGGTTTAACATAACAAATTGGCTGTGGTATATAAAATTATTCATAATGA
TAGTAGGAGGCTTGGTAGGTTTAAGAATAGTTTTTGCTGTACTTTCTATAGTGAATAGAGTTAGGCAGGG
ATATTCACCATTATCGTTTCAGACCCACCTCCCAACCCCGAGGGGACCCGACAGGCCCGAAGGAATAGAA
GAAGAAGGTGGAGAGAGAGACAGAGACAGATCCATTCGATTAGTGAACGGATCTCGACGGTATCGCCGAA
TTCACAAATGGCAGTATTCATCCACAATTTTAAAAGAAAAGGGGGGATTGGGGGGTACAGTGCAGGGGAA
AGAATAGTAGACATAATAGCAACAGACATACAAACTAAAGAATTACAAAAACAAATTACAAAAATTCAAA
ATTTTCGGGTTTATTACAGGGACAGCAGAGATCCAGTTTGGACTAGTCGTGAGGCTCCGGTGCCCGTCAG
TGGGCAGAGCGCACATCGCCCACAGTCCCCGAGAAGTTGGGGGGAGGGGTCGGCAATTGAACCGGTGCCT
AGAGAAGGTGGCGCGGGGTAAACTGGGAAAGTGATGTCGTGTACTGGCTCCGCCTTTTTCCCGAGGGTGG
GGGAGAACCGTATATAAGTGCAGTAGTCGCCGTGAACGTTCTTTTTCGCAACGGGTTTGCCGCCAGAACA
CAGGTAAGTGCCGTGTGTGGTTCCCGCGGGCCTGGCCTCTTTACGGGTTATGGCCCTTGCGTGCCTTGAA
TTACTTCCACCTGGCTGCAGTACGTGATTCTTGATCCCGAGCTTCGGGTTGGAAGTGGGTGGGAGAGTTC
GAGGCCTTGCGCTTAAGGAGCCCCTTCGCCTCGTGCTTGAGTTGAGGCCTGGCCTGGGCGCTGGGGCCGC
CGCGTGCGAATCTGGTGGCACCTTCGCGCCTGTCTCGCTGCTTTCGATAAGTCTCTAGCCATTTAAAATT
TTTGATGACCTGCTGCGACGCTTTTTTTCTGGCAAGATAGTCTTGTAAATGCGGGCCAAGATCTGCACAC
TGGTATTTCGGTTTTTGGGGCCGCGGGCGGCGACGGGGCCCGTGCGTCCCAGCGCACATGTTCGGCGAGG
CGGGGCCTGCGAGCGCGGCCACCGAGAATCGGACGGGGGTAGTCTCAAGCTGGCCGGCCTGCTCTGGTGC
CTGGCCTCGCGCCGCCGTGTATCGCCCCGCCCTGGGCGGCAAGGCTGGCCCGGTCGGCACCAGTTGCGTG
AGCGGAAAGATGGCCGCTTCCCGGCCCTGCTGCAGGGAGCTCAAAATGGAGGACGCGGCGCTCGGGAGAG
CGGGCGGGTGAGTCACCCACACAAAGGAAAAGGGCCTTTCCGTCCTCAGCCGTCGCTTCATGTGACTCCA
CGGAGTACCGGGCGCCGTCCAGGCACCTCGATTAGTTCTCGAGCTTTTGGAGTACGTCGTCTTTAGGTTG
GGGGGAGGGGTTTTATGCGATGGAGTTTCCCCACACTGAGTGGGTGGAGACTGAAGTTAGGCCAGCTTGG
CACTTGATGTAATTCTCCTTGGAATTTGCCCTTTTTGAGTTTGGATCTTGGTTCATTCTCAAGCCTCAGA
CAGTGGTTCAAAGTTTTTTTCTTCCATTTCAGGTGTCGTGAAGCGGCCCTGCAGATATCAACAAGTTTGT
ACAAAAAAGCAGGCACCATGGAGCACATACAGGGAGCTTGGAAGACGATCAGCAATGGTTTTGGATTCAA
AGATGCCGTGTTTGATGGCTCCAGCTGCATCTCTCCTACAATAGTTCAGCAGTTTGGCTATCAGCGCCGG
GCATCAGATGATGGCAAACTCACAGATCCTTCTAAGACAAGCAACACTATCCGTGTTTTCTTGCCGAACA
AGCAAAGAACAGTGGTCAATGTGCGAAATGGAATGAGCTTGCATGACTGCCTTATGAAAGCACTCAAGGT
GAGGGGCCTGCAACCAGAGTGCTGTGCAGTGTTCAGACTTCTCCACGAACACAAAGGTAAAAAAGCACGC
TTAGATTGGAATACTGATGCTGCGTCTTTGATTGGAGAAGAACTTCAAGTAGATTTCCTGGATCATGTTC
CCCTCACAACACACAACTTTGCTCGGAAGACGTTCCTGAAGCTTGCCTTCTGTGACATCTGTCAGAAATT
CCTGCTCAATGGATTTCGATGTCAGACTTGTGGCTACAAATTTCATGAGCACTGTAGCACCAAAGTACCT
ACTATGTGTGTGGACTGGAGTAACATCAGACAACTCTTATTGTTTCCAAATTCCACTATTGGTGATAGTG
GAGTCCCAGCACTACCTTCTTTGACTATGCGTCGTATGCGAGAGTCTGTTTCCAGGATGCCTGTTAGTTC
TCAGCACAGATATTCTACACCTCACGCCTTCACCTTTAACACCTCCAGTCCCTCATCTGAAGGTTCCCTC
TCCCAGAGGCAGAGGTCGACATCCACACCTAATGTCCACATGGTCAGCACCACCCTGCCTGTGGACAGCA
GGATGATTGAGGATGCAATTCGAAGTCACAGCGAATCAGCCTCACCTTCAGCCCTGTCCAGTAGCCCCAA
CAATCTGAGCCCAACAGGCTGGTCACAGCCGAAAACCCCCGTGCCAGCACAAAGAGAGCGGGCACCAGTA
TCTGGGACCCAGGAGAAAAACAAAATTAGGCCTCGTGGACAGAGAGATTCAAGCTATTATTGGGAAATAG
AAGCCAGTGAAGTGATGCTGTCCACTCGGATTGGGTCAGGCTCTTTTGGAACTGTTTATAAGGGTAAATG
GCACGGAGATGTTGCAGTAAAGATCCTAAAGGTTGTCGACCCAACCCCAGAGCAATTCCAGGCCTTCAGG
AATGAGGTGGCTGTTCTGCGCAAAACACGGCATGTGAACATTCTGCTTTTCATGGGGTACATGACAAAGG
ACAACCTGGCAATTGTGACCCAGTGGTGCGAGGGCAGCAGCCTCTACAAACACCTGCATGTCCAGGAGAC
CAAGTTTCAGATGTTCCAGCTAATTGACATTGCCCGGCAGACGGCTCAGGGAATGGACTATTTGCATGCA
AAGAACATCATCCGTAGAGACATGAAATCCAACAATATATTTCTCCATGAAGGCTTAACAGTGAAAATTG
GAGATTTTGGTTTGGCAACAGTAAAGTCACGCTGGAGTGGTTCTCAGCAGGTTGAACAACCTACTGGCTC
TGTCCTCTGGATGGCCCCAGAGGTGATCCGAATGCAGGATAACAACCCATTCAGTTTCCAGTCGGATGTC
TACTCCTATGGCATCGTATTGTATGAACTGATGACGGGGGAGCTTCCTTATTCTCACATCAACAACCGAG
ATCAGATCATCTTCATGGTGGGCCGAGGATATGCCTCCCCAGATCTTAGTAAGCTATATAAGAACTGCCC
CAAAGCAATGAAGAGGCTGGTAGCTGACTGTGTGAAGAAAGTAAAGGAAGAGAGGCCTCTTTTTCCCCAG
ATCCTGTCTTCCATTGAGCTGCTCCAACACTCTCTACCGAAGATCAACCGGAGCGCTTCCGAGCCATCCT
TGCATCGGGCAGCCCACACTGAGGATATCAATGCTTGCACGCTGACCACGTCCCCGAGGCTGCCTGTCTT
CTAGAACCCAGCTTTCTTGTACAAAGTGGTGATATCCAATTAACCCTCACTAAAGGATGATGTGTTTGAT
TTGAATTGAACCCTATAGTGAGTCGTATTACCACCCAACTTTTCTATACAAAGTGGTTGATATCCAGCAC
AGTGGCGGCCGCTCGAGTCTAGAGGGCCCGCGGTTCGAAGGTAAGCCTATCCCTAACCCTCTCCTCGGTC
TCGATTCTACGCGTACCGGTTAGTAATGAGATCCCTCCCCCCCCCCTAACGTTACTGGCCGAAGCCGCTT
GGAATAAGGCCGGTGTGCGTTTGTCTATATGTTATTTTCCACCATATTGCCGTCTTTTGGCAATGTGAGG
GCCCGGAAACCTGGCCCTGTCTTCTTGACGAGCATTCCTAGGGGTCTTTCCCCTCTCGCCAAAGGAATGC
AAGGTCTGTTGAATGTCGTGAAGGAAGCAGTTCCTCTGGAAGCTTCTTGAAGACAAACAACGTCTGTAGC
GACCCTTTGCAGGCAGCGGAACCCCCCACCTGGCGACAGGTGCCTCTGCGGCCAAAAGCCACGTGTATAA
GATACACCTGCAAAGGCGGCACAACCCCAGTGCCACGTTGTGAGTTGGATAGTTGTGGAAAGAGTCAAAT
GGCTCTCCTCAAGCGTATTCAACAAGGGGCTGAAGGATGCCCAGAAGGTACCCCATTGTATGGGATCTGA
TCTGGGGCCTCGGTGCACATGCTTTACATGTGTTTAGTCGAGGTTAAAAAAACGTCTAGGCCCCCCGAAC
CACGGGGACGTGGTTTTCCTTTGAAAAACACGATGATAATATGGCCACACATATGACCGAGTACAAGCCC
ACGGTGCGCCTCGCCACCCGCGACGACGTCCCCAGGGCCGTACGCACCCTCGCCGCCGCGTTCGCCGACT
ACCCCGCCACGCGCCACACCGTCGATCCGGACCGCCACATCGAGCGGGTCACCGAGCTGCAAGAACTCTT
CCTCACGCGCGTCGGGCTCGACATCGGCAAGGTGTGGGTCGCGGACGACGGCGCCGCGGTGGCGGTCTGG
ACCACGCCGGAGAGCGTCGAAGCGGGGGCGGTGTTCGCCGAGATCGGCCCGCGCATGGCCGAGTTGAGCG
GTTCCCGGCTGGCCGCGCAGCAACAGATGGAAGGCCTCCTGGCGCCGCACCGGCCCAAGGAGCCCGCGTG
GTTCCTGGCCACCGTCGGCGTCTCGCCCGACCACCAGGGCAAGGGTCTGGGCAGCGCCGTCGTGCTCCCC
GGAGTGGAGGCGGCCGAGCGCGCCGGGGTGCCCGCCTTCCTGGAGACCTCCGCGCCCCGCAACCTCCCCT
TCTACGAGCGGCTCGGCTTCACCGTCACCGCCGACGTCGAGGTGCCCGAAGGACCGCGCACCTGGTGCAT
GACCCGCAAGCCCGGTGCCTAAATCGATAGATCCTAATCAACCTCTGGATTACAAAATTTGTGAAAGATT
GACTGGTATTCTTAACTATGTTGCTCCTTTTACGCTATGTGGATACGCTGCTTTAATGCCTTTGTATCAT
GCTATTGCTTCCCGTATGGCTTTCATTTTCTCCTCCTTGTATAAATCCTGGTTGCTGTCTCTTTATGAGG
AGTTGTGGCCCGTTGTCAGGCAACGTGGCGTGGTGTGCACTGTGTTTGCTGACGCAACCCCCACTGGTTG
GGGCATTGCCACCACCTGTCAGCTCCTTTCCGGGACTTTCGCTTTCCCCCTCCCTATTGCCACGGCGGAA
CTCATCGCCGCCTGCCTTGCCCGCTGCTGGACAGGGGCTCGGCTGTTGGGCACTGACAATTCCGTGGTGT
TGTCGGGGAAATCATCGTCCTTTCCTTGGCTGCTCGCCTGTGTTGCCACCTGGATTCTGCGCGGGACGTC
CTTCTGCTACGTCCCTTCGGCCCTCAATCCAGCGGACCTTCCTTCCCGCGGCCTGCTGCCGGCTCTGCGG
CCTCTTCCGCGTCTTCGCCTTCGCCCTCAGACGAGTCGGATCTCCCTTTGGGCCGCCTCCCCGCCTGAGA
TCCTTTAAGACCAATGACTTACAAGGCAGCTGTAGATCTTAGCCACTTTTTAAAAGAAAAGGGGGGACTG
GAAGGGCTAATTCACTCCCAACGAAGACAAGATCTGCTTTTTGCTTGTACTGGGTCTCTCTGGTTAGACC
AGATCTGAGCCTGGGAGCTCTCTGGCTAACTAGGGAACCCACTGCTTAAGCCTCAATAAAGCTTGCCTTG
AGTGCTTCAAGTAGTGTGTGCCCGTCTGTTGTGTGACTCTGGTAACTAGAGATCCCTCAGACCCTTTTAG
TCAGTGTGGAAAATCTCTAGCAGTAGTAGTTCATGTCATCTTATTATTCAGTATTTATAACTTGCAAAGA
AATGAATATCAGAGAGTGAGAGGCCCGGGTTAATTAAGGAAAGGGCTAGATCATTCTTGAAGACGAAAGG
GCCTCGTGATACGCCTATTTTTATAGGTTAATGTCATGATAATAATGGTTTCTTAGACGTCAGGTGGCAC
TTTTCGGGGAAATGTGCGCGGAACCCCTATTTGTTTATTTTTCTAAATACATTCAAATATGTATCCGCTC
ATGAGACAATAACCCTGATAAATGCTTCAATAATATTGAAAAAGGAAGAGTATGAGTATTCAACATTTCC
GTGTCGCCCTTATTCCCTTTTTTGCGGCATTTTGCCTTCCTGTTTTTGCTCACCCAGAAACGCTGGTGAA
AGTAAAAGATGCTGAAGATCAGTTGGGTGCACGAGTGGGTTACATCGAACTGGATCTCAACAGCGGTAAG
ATCCTTGAGAGTTTTCGCCCCGAAGAACGTTTTCCAATGATGAGCACTTTTAAAGTTCTGCTATGTGGCG
CGGTATTATCCCGTGTTGACGCCGGGCAAGAGCAACTCGGTCGCCGCATACACTATTCTCAGAATGACTT
GGTTGAGTACTCACCAGTCACAGAAAAGCATCTTACGGATGGCATGACAGTAAGAGAATTATGCAGTGCT
GCCATAACCATGAGTGATAACACTGCGGCCAACTTACTTCTGACAACGATCGGAGGACCGAAGGAGCTAA
CCGCTTTTTTGCACAACATGGGGGATCATGTAACTCGCCTTGATCGTTGGGAACCGGAGCTGAATGAAGC
CATACCAAACGACGAGCGTGACACCACGATGCCTGTAGCAATGGCAACAACGTTGCGCAAACTATTAACT
GGCGAACTACTTACTCTAGCTTCCCGGCAACAATTAATAGACTGGATGGAGGCGGATAAAGTTGCAGGAC
CACTTCTGCGCTCGGCCCTTCCGGCTGGCTGGTTTATTGCTGATAAATCTGGAGCCGGTGAGCGTGGGTC
TCGCGGTATCATTGCAGCACTGGGGCCAGATGGTAAGCCCTCCCGTATCGTAGTTATCTACACGACGGGG
AGTCAGGCAACTATGGATGAACGAAATAGACAGATCGCTGAGATAGGTGCCTCACTGATTAAGCATTGGT
AACTGTCAGACCAAGTTTACTCATATATACTTTAGATTGATTTAAAACTTCATTTTTAATTTAAAAGGAT
CTAGGTGAAGATCCTTTTTGATAATCTCATGACCAAAATCCCTTAACGTGAGTTTTCGTTCCACTGAGCG
TCAGACCCCGTAGAAAAGATCAAAGGATCTTCTTGAGATCCTTTTTTTCTGCGCGTAATCTGCTGCTTGC
AAACAAAAAAACCACCGCTACCAGCGGTGGTTTGTTTGCCGGATCAAGAGCTACCAACTCTTTTTCCGAA
GGTAACTGGCTTCAGCAGAGCGCAGATACCAAATACTGTTCTTCTAGTGTAGCCGTAGTTAGGCCACCAC
TTCAAGAACTCTGTAGCACCGCCTACATACCTCGCTCTGCTAATCCTGTTACCAGTGGCTGCTGCCAGTG
GCGATAAGTCGTGTCTTACCGGGTTGGACTCAAGACGATAGTTACCGGATAAGGCGCAGCGGTCGGGCTG
AACGGGGGGTTCGTGCACACAGCCCAGCTTGGAGCGAACGACCTACACCGAACTGAGATACCTACAGCGT
GAGCTATGAGAAAGCGCCACGCTTCCCGAAGGGAGAAAGGCGGACAGGTATCCGGTAAGCGGCAGGGTCG
GAACAGGAGAGCGCACGAGGGAGCTTCCAGGGGGAAACGCCTGGTATCTTTATAGTCCTGTCGGGTTTCG
CCACCTCTGACTTGAGCGTCGATTTTTGTGATGCTCGTCAGGGGGGCGGAGCCTATGGAAAAACGCCAGC
AACGCGGCCTTTTTACGGTTCCTGGCCTTTTGCTGGCCTTTTGCTCACATGTTCTTTCCTGCGTTATCCC
CTGATTCTGTGGATAACCGTATTACCGCCTTTGAGTGAGCTGATACCGCTCGCCGCAGCCGAACGACCGA
GCGCAGCGAGTCAGTGAGCGAGGAAGCGGAAGAGCGCCCAATACGCAAACCGCCTCTCCCCGCGCGTTGG
CCGATTCATTAATGCAGCAAGCTCATGGCTGACTAATTTTTTTTATTTATGCAGAGGCCGAGGCCGCCTC
GGCCTCTGAGCTATTCCAGAAGTAGTGAGGAGGCTTTTTTGGAGGCCTAGGCTTTTGCAAAAAGCTCCCC
GTGGCACGACAGGTTTCCCGACTGGAAAGCGGGCAGTGAGCGCAACGCAATTAATGTGAGTTAGCTCACT
CATTAGGCACCCCAGGCTTTACACTTTATGCTTCCGGCTCGTATGTTGTGTGGAATTGTGAGCGGATAAC
AATTTCACACAGGAAACAGCTATGACATGATTACGAATTTCACAAATAAAGCATTTTTTTCACTGCATTC
TAGTTGTGGTTTGTCCAAACTCATCAATGTATCTTATCATGTCTGGATCAACTGGATAACTCAAGCTAAC
CAAAATCATCCCAAACTTCCCACCCCATACCCTATTACCACTGCCAATTACCTGTGGTTTCATTTACTCT
AAACCTGTGATTCCTCTGAATTATTTTCATTTTAAAGAAATTGTATTTGTTAAATATGTACTACAAACTT
AGTAGT
Features (pLannotate 1.2.2; 30 found; start..end, strand, type, name):
    377..634     +  LTR            5' LTR (truncated): truncated 5' long terminal repeat (LTR) from HIV-1
    681..806     +  misc_feature   HIV-1 Ψ: packaging signal of human immunodeficiency virus type 1
    790..1128    +  CDS            HIV-1 gag (fragment): gag protein from human immunodeficiency virus 1; gag
   1303..1536    +  misc_feature   RRE: The Rev response element (RRE) of HIV-1 allows for Rev-dependent mRNA export from the nucleus to the cytoplasm.
   1913..2013    +  CDS            Rev (fragment): human immunodeficiency virus 1 (HIV-1) Rev protein; rev; enhances nuclear export of unspliced and incompletely spliced viral mRNAs
   2058..2175    +  misc_feature   cPPT/CTS: central polypurine tract and central termination sequence of HIV-1
   2223..3401    +  promoter       EF-1α promoter: strong constitutive promoter for human elongation factor EF-1α
   3422..3442    +  protein_bind   attB1: mutant version of attB; core recombination site for the Gateway® BP reaction BP Clonase™
   3448..5391    +  CDS            RAF1: RAF1_HUMAN - Also known as RAF. Experimental evidence at protein level: Swiss-Prot protein existence level 1. Serine/threonine-protein kinase that acts as a regulatory link between the membrane-associated Ras GTPases and the MAPK/ERK cascade, and this critical regulatory link functions as a switch determining cell fate decisions including proliferation, differentiation, apoptosis, survival and oncogenic transformation. RAF1 activation initiates a mitogen-activated protein kinase (MAPK) cascade that comprises a sequential phosphorylation of the dual-specific MAPK kinases (MAP2K1/MEK1 and MAP2K2
   5396..5420    -  protein_bind   attB2: mutant version of attB; recombination site for the Gateway® BP reaction BP Clonase™
   5428..5446    +  promoter       T3 promoter: promoter for bacteriophage T3 RNA polymerase
   5472..5490    -  promoter       T7 promoter: promoter for bacteriophage T7 RNA polymerase
   5496..5514    -  protein_bind   attB4 (fragment): mutant version of attB; core recombination site for the Gateway® BP reaction BP Clonase™
   5570..5611    +  CDS            V5 tag: epitope tag from simian virus 5
   5737..6199    +  misc_feature   IRES: internal ribosome entry site (IRES) of the encephalomyocarditis virus (EMCV)
   6213..6810    +  CDS            PuroR (fragment): puromycin N-acetyltransferase; pac from Streptomyces; confers resistance to puromycin
   6826..7414    +  misc_feature   WPRE: woodchuck hepatitis virus posttranscriptional regulatory element
   7422..7487    +  CDS            nef (fragment): NEF_HV1Z2 - Experimental evidence at protein level: Swiss-Prot protein existence level 1. Extracellular Nef protein targets CD4(+) T-lymphocytes for apoptosis by interacting with CXCR4 surface receptors. From Human immunodeficiency virus type 1 group M subtype D (isolate Z2/CDC-Z34) (HIV-1).
   7489..7722    +  LTR            3' LTR (ΔU3): self-inactivating 3' long terminal repeat (LTR) from HIV-1
   7927..8031    +  promoter       AmpR promoter: bla
   8032..8892    +  CDS            AmpR: β-lactamase; bla; confers resistance to ampicillin, carbenicillin, and related antibiotics
   9063..9651    +  rep_origin     ori: high-copy-number ColE1/pMB1/pBR322/pUC origin of replication
   9834..9888    +  CDS            lacI (fragment): lac repressor; lacI; The lac repressor binds to the lac operator to inhibit transcription in E. coli. This inhibition can be relieved by adding lactose or isopropyl-β-D-thiogalactopyranoside (IPTG).
   9894..9987    +  rep_origin     SV40 ori (fragment): SV40 origin of replication
  10012..10049   +  CDS            lacI (fragment): lac repressor; lacI; The lac repressor binds to the lac operator to inhibit transcription in E. coli. This inhibition can be relieved by adding lactose or isopropyl-β-D-thiogalactopyranoside (IPTG).
  10062..10083   +  protein_bind   CAP binding site: CAP binding activates transcription in the presence of cAMP. E. coli catabolite activator protein
  10098..10128   +  promoter       lac promoter: promoter for the E. coli lac operon
  10136..10152   +  protein_bind   lac operator: The lac repressor binds to the lac operator to inhibit transcription in E. coli. This inhibition can be relieved by adding lactose or isopropyl-β-D-thiogalactopyranoside (IPTG). lac repressor encoded by lacI
  10186..10269   +  polyA_signal   SV40 poly(A) signal (fragment): SV40 polyadenylation signal
  10436..329     +  CDS            nef (fragment) (across the origin): NEF_HV1BR - Experimental evidence at protein level: Swiss-Prot protein existence level 1. Extracellular Nef protein targets CD4(+) T-lymphocytes for apoptosis by interacting with CXCR4 surface receptors (PubMed:14990729). From Human immunodeficiency virus type 1 group M subtype B (isolate BRU/LAI) (HIV-1).
