[The description below was written by a language model from this plasmid's Addgene catalogue record, the feature table of its GenBank file and pLannotate feature annotations shown in this document.]
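Description:
pHAGE-RAF1-H466R is an HIV-1-based lentiviral expression plasmid built on the pHAGE backbone, carrying the human RAF1 (CRAF) open reading frame with an H466R substitution. It is propagated in E. coli as a high-copy plasmid through a ColE1/pUC-type origin and selected with ampicillin via the β-lactamase gene. The transfer cassette is framed by a truncated 5' LTR and a self-inactivating ΔU3 3' LTR. It includes the Ψ packaging signal with an adjoining gag fragment, the Rev response element for Rev-dependent nuclear export of the genomic RNA, and the cPPT/CTS element that aids nuclear import in transduced cells. Packaging functions would need to be supplied in trans.

Within the viral unit, the EF-1α promoter drives constitutive expression of RAF1, which was introduced by Gateway recombination and is flanked by attB1 and attB2 sites. Downstream lie short T3 and T7 promoter sequences, an attB4 fragment and a V5 epitope tag annotation. The record does not establish whether the V5 tag is fused in frame to RAF1. An EMCV IRES then allows translation of puromycin N-acetyltransferase from the same transcript, so transduced mammalian cells can be selected with puromycin. A WPRE enhances transcript stability and expression.

RAF1 is a serine/threonine kinase linking Ras to the MEK/ERK cascade. The associated publication title indicates that the construct belongs to a systematic effort to annotate the function of somatic cancer mutations. The separate GenBank record covers only a 1,947 bp unannotated portion, about the length of the RAF1 coding region, whereas the generated feature table describes the full 10,436 nt sequence.
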