Addgene plasmid #116653: pHAGE-RAF1-H466R
Purpose: Lentiviral expression of RAF1 H466R
Depositing lab: Gordon Mills & Kenneth Scott. Depositing organization: Baylor College of Medicine. Publication: Systematic Functional Annotation of Somatic Mutations in Cancer. Ng PK, Li J, Jeong KJ, Shao S, Chen H, Tsang YH, Sengupta S, Wang Z, Bhavana VH, Tran R, Soewito S, Minussi DC, Moreno D, Kong K, Dogruluk T, Lu H, Gao J, Tokheim C, Zhou DC, Johnson AM, Zeng J, Ip CKM, Ju Z, Wester M, Yu S, Li Y, Vellano CP, Schultz N, Karchin R, Ding L, Lu Y, Cheung LWT, Chen K, Shaw KR, Meric-Bernstam F, Scott KL, Yi S, Sahni N, Liang H, Mills GB. Cancer Cell. 2018 Mar 12;33(3):450-462.e10. doi: 10.1016/j.ccell.2018.01.021. PubMed 29533785.
Backbone
  Vector backbone: pHAGE
  Vector type: Lentiviral
Growth in bacteria
  Bacterial resistance: Ampicillin, 100 μg/mL
  Growth temperature: 37°C
  Growth strain: Stbl3
  Copy number: High Copy
Gene/Insert
  Gene/Insert name: RAF1
  Species: H. sapiens (human)
  Mutation: H466R
  Entrez Gene: RAF1 (a.k.a. CMD1NN, CRAF, NS5, Raf-1, c-Raf)
  Cloning method: Gateway Cloning
Terms and licenses: Academic/Nonprofit Terms; Industry Terms: Not Available to Industry
How to cite: pHAGE-RAF1-H466R was a gift from Gordon Mills & Kenneth Scott (Addgene plasmid # 116653 ; http://n2t.net/addgene:116653 ; RRID:Addgene_116653)
