LOCUS       Exported 1947 bp ds-DNA linear SYN 16-SEP-2021
DEFINITION  Lentiviral expression of RAF1 H466R.
ACCESSION   .
VERSION     .
KEYWORDS    pHAGE-RAF1-H466R
SOURCE      synthetic DNA construct
  ORGANISM  synthetic DNA construct
REFERENCE   1 (bases 1 to 1947)
  AUTHORS   Ng PK, Li J, Jeong KJ, Shao S, Chen H, Tsang YH, Sengupta S, Wang Z,
            Bhavana VH, Tran R, Soewito S, Minussi DC, Moreno D, Kong K,
            Dogruluk T, Lu H, Gao J, Tokheim C, Zhou DC, Johnson AM, Zeng J, Ip
            CKM, Ju Z, Wester M, Yu S, Li Y, Vellano CP, Schultz N, Karchin R,
            Ding L, Lu Y, Cheung LWT, Chen K, Shaw KR, Meric-Bernstam F, Scott
            KL, Yi S, Sahni N, Liang H, Mills GB
  TITLE     Systematic Functional Annotation of Somatic Mutations in Cancer.
  JOURNAL   Cancer Cell. 2018 Mar 12;33(3):450-462.e10. doi:
            10.1016/j.ccell.2018.01.021.
  PUBMED    29533785
REFERENCE   2 (bases 1 to 1947)
  AUTHORS   .
  TITLE     Direct Submission
  JOURNAL   Exported Sep 16, 2021 from SnapGene Server 1.1.58
            http://www.snapgene.com
FEATURES             Location/Qualifiers
     source          1..1947
                     /organism="synthetic DNA construct"
                     /mol_type="other DNA"
ORIGIN
        1 atggagcaca tacagggagc ttggaagacg atcagcaatg gttttggatt caaagatgcc
       61 gtgtttgatg gctccagctg catctctcct acaatagttc agcagtttgg ctatcagcgc
      121 cgggcatcag atgatggcaa actcacagat ccttctaaga caagcaacac tatccgtgtt
      181 ttcttgccga acaagcaaag aacagtggtc aatgtgcgaa atggaatgag cttgcatgac
      241 tgccttatga aagcactcaa ggtgaggggc ctgcaaccag agtgctgtgc agtgttcaga
      301 cttctccacg aacacaaagg taaaaaagca cgcttagatt ggaatactga tgctgcgtct
      361 ttgattggag aagaacttca agtagatttc ctggatcatg ttcccctcac aacacacaac
      421 tttgctcgga agacgttcct gaagcttgcc ttctgtgaca tctgtcagaa attcctgctc
      481 aatggatttc gatgtcagac ttgtggctac aaatttcatg agcactgtag caccaaagta
      541 cctactatgt gtgtggactg gagtaacatc agacaactct tattgtttcc aaattccact
      601 attggtgata gtggagtccc agcactacct tctttgacta tgcgtcgtat gcgagagtct
      661 gtttccagga tgcctgttag ttctcagcac agatattcta cacctcacgc cttcaccttt
      721 aacacctcca gtccctcatc tgaaggttcc ctctcccaga ggcagaggtc gacatccaca
      781 cctaatgtcc acatggtcag caccaccctg cctgtggaca gcaggatgat tgaggatgca
      841 attcgaagtc acagcgaatc agcctcacct tcagccctgt ccagtagccc caacaatctg
      901 agcccaacag gctggtcaca gccgaaaacc cccgtgccag cacaaagaga gcgggcacca
      961 gtatctggga cccaggagaa aaacaaaatt aggcctcgtg gacagagaga ttcaagctat
     1021 tattgggaaa tagaagccag tgaagtgatg ctgtccactc ggattgggtc aggctctttt
     1081 ggaactgttt ataagggtaa atggcacgga gatgttgcag taaagatcct aaaggttgtc
     1141 gacccaaccc cagagcaatt ccaggccttc aggaatgagg tggctgttct gcgcaaaaca
     1201 cggcatgtga acattctgct tttcatgggg tacatgacaa aggacaacct ggcaattgtg
     1261 acccagtggt gcgagggcag cagcctctac aaacacctgc atgtccagga gaccaagttt
     1321 cagatgttcc agctaattga cattgcccgg cagacggctc agggaatgga ctatttgcat
     1381 gcaaagaaca tcatccgtag agacatgaaa tccaacaata tatttctcca tgaaggctta
     1441 acagtgaaaa ttggagattt tggtttggca acagtaaagt cacgctggag tggttctcag
     1501 caggttgaac aacctactgg ctctgtcctc tggatggccc cagaggtgat ccgaatgcag
     1561 gataacaacc cattcagttt ccagtcggat gtctactcct atggcatcgt attgtatgaa
     1621 ctgatgacgg gggagcttcc ttattctcac atcaacaacc gagatcagat catcttcatg
     1681 gtgggccgag gatatgcctc cccagatctt agtaagctat ataagaactg ccccaaagca
     1741 atgaagaggc tggtagctga ctgtgtgaag aaagtaaagg aagagaggcc tctttttccc
     1801 cagatcctgt cttccattga gctgctccaa cactctctac cgaagatcaa ccggagcgct
     1861 tccgagccat ccttgcatcg ggcagcccac actgaggata tcaatgcttg cacgctgacc
     1921 acgtccccga ggctgcctgt cttctag
//
